>Addgene plasmid #246290 | p305N-7 | addgene full sequence | sequence record 491186 | Addgene NGS Result
TTGAGATCCTTTTTTTCTGCGCGTAATCTGCTGCTTGCAAACAAAAAAACCACCGCTACCAGCGGTGGTT
TGTTTGCCGGATCAAGAGCTACCAACTCTTTTTCCGAAGGTAACTGGCTTCAGCAGAGCGCAGATACCAA
ATACTGTTCTTCTAGTGTAGCCGTAGTTAGGCCACCACTTCAAGAACTCTGTAGCACCGCCTACATACCT
CGCTCTGCTAATCCTGTTACCAGTGGCTGCTGCCAGTGGCGATAAGTCGTGTCTTACCGGGTTGGACTCA
AGACGATAGTTACCGGATAAGGCGCAGCGGTCGGGCTGAACGGGGGGTTCGTGCACACAGCCCAGCTTGG
AGCGAACGACCTACACCGAACTGAGATACCTACAGCGTGAGCTATGAGAAAGCGCCACGCTTCCCGAAGG
GAGAAAGGCGGACAGGTATCCGGTAAGCGGCAGGGTCGGAACAGGAGAGCGCACGAGGGAGCTTCCAGGG
GGAAACGCCTGGTATCTTTATAGTCCTGTCGGGTTTCGCCACCTCTGACTTGAGCGTCGATTTTTGTGAT
GCTCGTCAGGGGGGCGGAGCCTATGGAAAAACGCCAGCAACGCGGCCTTTTTACGGTTCCTGGCCTTTTG
CTGGCCTTTTGCTCACATGTTCTTTCCTGCGTTATCCCCTGATTCTGTGGATAACCGTATTACCGCCTTT
GAGTGAGCTGATACCGCTCGCCGCAGCCGAACGACCGAGCGCAGCGAGTCAGTGAGCGAGGAAGCGGAAG
AGGATCTCAGTAAAGCGCTGGCTGCTGAACCCCCAGCCGGAACTGACCCCACAAGGCCCTAGCGTTTGCA
ATGCACCAGGTCATCATTGACCCAGGCGTGTTCCACCAGGCCGCTGCCTCGCAACTCTTCGCAGGCTTCG
CCGACCTGCTCGCGCCACTTCTTCACGCGGGTGGAATCCGATCCGCACATGAGGCGGAAGGTTTCCAGCT
TGAGCGGGTACGGCTCCCGGTGCGAGCTGAAATAGTCGAACATCCGTCGGGCCGTCGGCGACAGCTTGCG
GTACTTCTCCCATATGAATTTCGTGTAGTGGTCGCCAGCAAACAGCACGACGATTTCCTCGTCGATCAGG
ACCTGGCAACGGGACGTTTTCTTGCCACGGTCCAGGACGCGGAAGCGGTGCAGCAGCGACACCGATTCCA
GGTGCCCAACGCGGTCGGACGTGAAGCCCATCGCCGTCGCCTGTAGGCGCGACAGGCATTCCTCGGCCTT
CGTGTAATACCGGCCATTGATCGACCAGCCCAGGTCCTGGCAAAGCTCGTAGAACGTGAAGGTGATCGGC
TCGCCGATAGGGGTGCGCTTCGCGTACTCCAACACCTGCTGCCACACCAGTTCGTCATCGTCGGCCCGCA
GCTCGACGCCGGTGTAGGTGATCTTCACGTCCTTGTTGACGTGGAAAATGACCTTGTTTTGCAGCGCCTC
GCGCGGGATTTTCTTGTTGCGCGTGGTGAACAGGGCAGAGCGGGCCGTGTCGTTTGGCATCGCTCGCATC
GTGTCCGGCCACGGCGCAATATCGAACAAGGAAAGCTGCATTTCCTTGATCTGCTGCTTCGTGTGTTTCA
GCAACGCGGCTTGCTTGGCCTCGCTGACCTGTTTTGCCAGGTCCTCGCCGGCGGTTTTTCGCTTCTTGGT
CGTCATAGTTCCTCGCGTGTCGATGGTCATCGACTTCGCCAAACCTGCCGCCTCCTGTTCGAGACGACGC
GAACGCTCCACGGCGGCCGATGGCGCGGGCAGGGCAGGGGGAGCCAGTTGCACGCTGTCGCGCTCGATCT
TGGCCGTAGCTTGCTGGGCCATCGAGCCGACGGACTGGAAGGTTTCGCGGGGCGCACGCATGACGGTGCG
GCTTGCGATGGTTTCGGCATCCTCGGCGGAAAACCCCGCGTCGATCAGTTCTTGCCTGTATGCCTTCCGG
TCAAACGTCCGATTCATTCACCCTCCTTGCGGGATTGCCCCGACTCACGCCGGGGCAATGTGCCCTTATT
CCTGATTTGATCCGCCTGGTGCCTTGGTGTCCAGATAATCCACCTTATCGGCAATGAAGTCGGTCCCGTA
GACCGTCTGGCCGTCCTTCTCGTACTTGGTATTCCGAATCTTGCCCTGCACGAATACCAGCGACCCCTTG
CCCAAATACTTGCCGTGGGCCTCGGCCTGAGAGCCAAAACACTTGATGCGGAAGAAGTCGGTGCGCTCCT
GCTTGTCGCCAGCATCGTTGCGCCACATCTAGGTACTAAAACAATTCATCCAGTAAAATATAATATTTTA
TTTTCTCCCAATCAGGCTTGATCCCCAGTAAGTCAAAAAATAGCTCGACATACTGTTCTTCCCCAATATC
CTCCCTGATCGACCGGACGCAGAAGGCAATGTCATACCACTTGTCCGCCCTGCCGCTTCTCCCAAGATCA
ATAAAGCCACTTACTTTGCCATCTTTCACAAAGATGTTGCTGTCTCCCAGGTCGCCGTGGGAAAAGACAA
GTTCCTCTTCGGGCTTTTCCGTCTTTAAAAAATCATACAGCTCGCGCGGATCTTTAAATGGGGTGTCTTC
TTCCCAGTTTTCGCAATCCACATCGGCCAGATCGTTATTCAGTAAGTAATCCAATTCGGCTAAGCGGCTG
TCTAAGCTATTCGTATAGGGACAATCCGATATGTCGATGGAGTGAAAGAGCCTGATGCACTCCGCATACA
GCTCGATAATCTTTTCAGGGCTTTGTTCATCTTCATACTCTTCCGAGCAAAGGACGCCATCGGCCTCACT
CATGAGCAGATTGCTCCAGCCATCATGCCGTTCAAGGTGCAGGACCTTTGGAACAGGCAGCTTTCCTTCC
AGCCATAGCATCATGTCCTTTTCCCGTTCCACATCATAGGTGGTCCCTTTATACCGGCTGTCCGTCATTT
TTAAATATAGGTTTTCATTTTCTCCCACCAGCTTATATACCTTAGCAGGAGACATTCCTTCCGTATCTTT
TACGCAGCGGTATTTTTCGATCAGTTTTTTCAATTCCGGTGATATTCTCATTTTAGCCATTTATTATTTC
CTTCCTCTTTTCTACAGTATTTAAAGATACCCCAAGAAGCTAATTATAACAAGACGAACTCCAATTCACT
GTTCCTTGCATTCTAAAACTTTAAATACCAGAAAACAGCTTTTTCAAAGTTGTTTTCAAAGTTGGCGTAT
AACATAGTATCGACGGAGCCGATTTTGAAACCACAATTATGGGTGATGCTGCCAACGCGAGAGCGGGCCG
GGAGGGTTCGAGAAGGGGGGGCACCCCCCTTCGGCGTGCGCGGTCACGCGCACAGGGCGCAGCCCTGGTT
AAAAACAAGGTTTATAAATATTGGTTTAAAAGCAGGTTAAAAGACAGGTTAGCGGTGGCCGAAAAACGGG
CGGAAACCCTTGCAAATGCTGGATTTTCTGCCTGTGGACAGCCCCTCAAATGTCAATAGGTGCGCCCCTC
ATCTGTCAGCACTCTGCCCCTCAAGTGTCAAGGATCGCGCCCCTCATCTGTCAGTAGTCGCGCCCCTCAA
GTGTCAATACCGCAGGGCACTTATCCCCAGGCTTGTCCACATCATCTGTGGGAAACTCGCGTAAAATCAG
GCGTTTTCGCCGATTTGCGAGGCTGGCCAGCTCCACGTCGCCGGCCGAAATCGAGCCTGCCCCTCATCTG
TCAACGCCGCGCCGGGTGAGTCGGCCCCTCAAGTGTCAACGTCCGCCCCTCATCTGTCAGTGAGGGCCAA
GTTTTCCGCGAGGTATCCACAACGCCGGCGGCTGCGGTGTCTCGCACACGGCTTCGACGGCGTTTCTGGC
GCGTTTGCAGGGCCATAGACGGCCGCCAGCCCAGCGGCGAGGGCAACCAGCCCGGTGAGCGTCTCTAGTG
GACTGATGGGCTGCCTGTATCGAGTGGTGATTTTGTGCCGAGCTGCCGGTCGGGGAGCTGTTGGCTGGCT
GGTGGCAGGATATATTGTGGTGTAAACAAATTGACGATTTAAATGGTAGGCGCGGCTTAATTAAGCGCTT
AATTAAGCGCTTAATTAAGCGCTTAATAAGCCGCGCCGTACCCCAATAGTCTCGACAGACACATAGCACC
TAACATTATTGCTTAAATTTACTATTTTTTTACTATATTATACTCAACCCAATGAGCATAAAGACTGTAA
AATCTCAAATTCCTGAGAAGCATATTTATCGATCCCACAGACTTGATAGTTCCATAATCCATACGCTGCA
GCCAAATTGCTAGTGTGTTGAACATTTAACACGTAGAGAACTAGAAAAGATATAAAACTAAGATTGATAT
CCAAAATAGACGAGAACAATAAGCAAAAACTCTTAGTTTTGAAATAAATCAACAATCCCGAGGGTTGTCA
CATACATCAAAAACGAAAATCCATATAGCAAAAAAAACTCTAAATTACCGTTCGACAAAAAGAGAAAACT
GATAGGACATTTGCTAAACATTAAAATCAAAATTTGGATCAAGCCGAATTCTCAGAAGAACTCGTCAAGA
AGGCGATAGAAGGCGATGCGCTGCGAATCGGGAGCGGCGATACCGTAAAGCACGAGGAAGCGGTCAGCCC
ATTCGCCGCCAAGCTCTTCAGCAATATCACGGGTAGCCAACGCTATGTCCTGATAGCGGTCCGCCACACC
CAGCCGGCCACAGTCGATGAATCCAGAAAAGCGGCCATTTTCCACCATGATATTCGGCAAGCAGGCATCG
CCATGGGTCACGACGAGATCATCGCCGTCGGGCATGCGCGCCTTGAGCCTGGCGAACAGTTCGGCTGGCG
CGAGCCCCTGATGCTCTTCGTCCAGATCATCCTGATCGACAAGACCGGCTTCCATCCGAGTACGTGCTCG
CTCGATGCGATGTTTCGCTTGGTGGTCGAATGGGCAGGTAGCCGGATCAAGCGTATGCAGCCGCCGCATT
GCATCAGCCATGATGGATACTTTCTCGGCAGGAGCAAGGTGAGATGACAGGAGATCCTGCCCCGGCACTT
CGCCCAATAGCAGCCAGTCCCTTCCCGCTTCAGTGACAACGTCGAGCACAGCTGCGCAAGGAACGCCCGT
CGTGGCCAGCCACGATAGCCGCGCTGCCTCGTCCTGCAGTTCATTCAGGGCACCGGACAGGTCGGTCTTG
ACAAAAAGAACCGGGCGCCCCTGCGCTGACAGCCGGAACACGGCGGCATCAGAGCAGCCGATTGTCTGTT
GTGCCCAGTCATAGCCGAATAGCCTCTCCACCCAAGCGGCCGGAGAACCTGCGTGCAATCCATCTTGTTC
AATCATCTCGAGACGTACCGCGCGATGCATTCGAAGATCGATCCTTCGCCTGGAGGAGAGAAATCAGTGG
CGCTGCGGCTTTTAGGGTTTCTTTGTTGATGGAATGAGAGTGTAAGCTCTGCCAGTGCCACTTTATTAGG
GTTTTACAAGCCCTTTTCTTCGTAATTGGGCCTGACATTTTGTGCCACTTGGGCCTTTAGAGATGAAAAT
GTATATTGGGCTTAAGTTGACTTGAAGGATAAATTAGTTTAGGATATTACGTTTTTTATGAGAATTGGTG
TGTCGGATACATGTATATGATGCATTCAAATATATGTATTCTAGATACATTTAAGTTTAGATACAATCTA
AAATGTGTCTTTAATTACAGGACTGTAACTAAAATACTTAATGTAAGAAGAATATTACTCCTTTAATAGC
TTTTGAGTATATCTAGTCTAACATCTTTTAAAAAAGTCTAATTTCTTTCATTTATTTTTCGAGCAATAGC
AAAGTGCATAATTATTTTTTTCTTCTAGAAATTCAGATTTGTTTCTCTAAATTTTGAGATTCTTTTCTCA
ATTTTGTATGTCTAGAGAACAATGTGTATTTTTCACTCTAGTTGGTTGTTACTTTGTTGAATGTTCTGAT
AAAAGTATATTGTTATTTCTGAAGTAGATATAAACCTTCATTTGGAAATTATACATAAATCAAAATCGTT
AATTATCTAGATCAAGATATATGCCCTTTTCCTAATGTATTTGATACATGCACCTAATTTCACTAGATGT
ATCTTTTCTATTTTTTAAATTATGAATAGTTAATTTTTTCCATATGTGTATTTGATACATACTTCATGAC
TTTAAAAAATTAATTATATACCAGATATATGTATTTAAAATTTGTTATGTATTTAAAGTATGTATATGAT
TATTCGATATTAATCTCTTCGATGAAGGCCTAAAACATCCCACATCGTTCAGTTGAAAATAGAAGCTCTG
TTTATATATTGGTAGAGTCGACTAAGAGATTGCATGCCCGAAGGCTACGTCCGTTTTAGAGCTAGAAATA
GCAAGTTAAAATAAGGCTAGTCCGTTATCAACTTGAAAAAGTGGCACCGAGTCGGTGCTTTTTTTACTAG
TGGAGCTCAACTTTTGATTCGCTATTTGCAGTGCACCTGTGGCGTTCATCACATCTTTTGTGACACTGTT
TGCACTGGTCATTGCTATTACAAAGGACCTTCCTGATGTTGAAGGAGATCGAAAGTAAGTAACTGCACGC
ATAACCATTTTCTTTCCGCTCTTTGGCTCAATCCATTTGACAGTCAAAGACAATGTTTAACCAGCTCCGT
TTGATATATTGTCTTTATGTGTTTGTTCAAGCATGTTTAGTTAATCATGCCTTTGATTGATCTTGAATAG
GTTCCAAATATCAACCCTGGCAACAAAACTTGGAGTGAGAAACATTGCATTCCTCGGTTCTGGACTTCTG
CTAGTAAATTATGTTTCAGCCATATCACTAGCTTTCTACATGCCTCAGGTGAATTCATCTATTTCCGTCT
TAACTATTTCGGTTAATTAAAGCACGAACACCATTACTGCATGTAGAAGCTTGATAAACTATCGCCACCA
ATTTATTTTTGTTGCGATATTGTTACTTTCCTCAGTATGCAGCTTTGAAAAGACCAACCCTCTTATCCTT
TAACAATGAACAGGTTTTTAGAGGTAGCTTGATGATTCCTGCACATGTGATCTTGGCTTCAGGCTTAATT
TTCCAGGTAAAGCATTATGAGATACTCTTATATCTCTTACATACTTTTGAGATAATGCACAAGAACTTCA
TAACTATATGCTTTAGTTTCTGCATTTGACACTGCCAAATTCATTAATCTCTAATATCTTTGTTGTTGAT
CTTTGGTAGACATGGGTACTAGAAAAAGCAAACTACACCAAGGTAAAATACTTTTGTACAAACATAAACT
CGTTATCACGGAACATCAATGGAGTGTATATCTAACGGAGTGTAGAAACATTTGATTATTGCAGGAAGCT
ATCTCAGGATATTATCGGTTTATATGGAATCTCTTCTACGCAGAGTATCTGTTATTCCCCTTCCTCTAGC
TTTCAATTTCATGGTGAGGATATGCAGTTTTCTTTGTATATCATTCTTCTTCTTCTTTGTAGCTTGGAGT
CAAAATCGGTTCCTTCATGTACATACATCAAGGATATGTCCTTCTGAATTTTTATATCTTGCAATAAAAA
TGCTTGTACCAATTGAAACACCAGCTTTTTGAGTTCTATGATCACTGACTTGGTTCTAACCAAAAAAAAA
AAAATGTTTAATTTACATATCTAAAAGTAGGTTTAGGGAAACCTAAACAGTAAAATATTTGTATATTATT
CGAATTTCACTCATCATAAAAACTTAAATTGCACCATAAAATTTTGTTTTACTATTAATGATGTAATTTG
TGTAACTTAAGATAAAAATAATATTCCGTAAGTTAACCGGCTAAAACCACGTATAAACCAGGGAACCTGT
TAAACCGGTTCTTTACTGGATAAAGAAATGAAAGCCCATGTAGACAGCTCCATTAGAGCCCAAACCCTAA
ATTTCTCATCTATATAAAAGGAGTGACATTAGGGTTTTTGTTCGTCCTCTTAAAGCTTCTCGTTTTCTCT
GCCGTCTCTCTCATTCGCGCGACGCAAACGATCTTCAGGTGATCTTCTTTCTCCAAATCCTCTCTCATAA
CTCTGATTTCGTACTTGTGTATTTGAGCTCACGCTCTGTTTCTCTCACCACAGCAGCTAGCATGGACAAG
AAGTACTCCATTGGGCTCGATATCGGCACAAACAGCGTCGGCTGGGCCGTCATTACGGACGAGTACAAGG
TGCCGAGCAAAAAATTCAAAGTTCTGGGCAATACCGATCGCCACAGCATAAAGAAGAACCTCATTGGCGC
CCTCCTGTTCGACTCCGGGGAGACGGCCGAAGCCACGCGGCTCAAAAGAACAGCACGGCGCAGATATACC
CGCAGAAAGAATCGGATCTGCTACCTGCAGGAGATCTTTAGTAATGAGATGGCTAAGGTGGATGACTCTT
TCTTCCATAGGCTGGAGGAGTCCTTTTTGGTGGAGGAGGATAAAAAGCACGAGCGCCACCCAATCTTTGG
CAATATCGTGGACGAGGTGGCGTACCATGAAAAGTACCCAACCATATATCATCTGAGGAAGAAGCTTGTA
GACAGTACTGATAAGGCTGACTTGCGGTTGATCTATCTCGCGCTGGCGCATATGATCAAATTTCGGGGAC
ACTTCCTCATCGAGGGGGACCTGAACCCAGACAACAGCGATGTCGACAAACTCTTTATCCAACTGGTTCA
GACTTACAATCAGCTTTTCGAAGAGAACCCGATCAACGCATCCGGAGTTGACGCCAAAGCAATCCTGAGC
GCTAGGCTGTCCAAATCCCGGCGGCTCGAAAACCTCATCGCACAGCTCCCTGGGGAGAAGAAGAACGGCC
TGTTTGGTAATCTTATCGCCCTGTCACTCGGGCTGACCCCCAACTTTAAATCTAACTTCGACCTGGCCGA
AGATGCCAAGCTTCAACTGAGCAAAGACACCTACGATGATGATCTCGACAATCTGCTGGCCCAGATCGGC
GACCAGTACGCAGACCTTTTTTTGGCGGCAAAGAACCTGTCAGACGCCATTCTGCTGAGTGATATTCTGC
GAGTGAACACGGAGATCACCAAAGCTCCGCTGAGCGCTAGTATGATCAAGCGCTATGATGAGCACCACCA
AGACTTGACTTTGCTGAAGGCCCTTGTCAGACAGCAACTGCCTGAGAAGTACAAGGAAATTTTCTTCGAT
CAGTCTAAAAATGGCTACGCCGGATACATTGACGGCGGAGCAAGCCAGGAGGAATTTTACAAATTTATTA
AGCCCATCTTGGAAAAAATGGACGGCACCGAGGAGCTGCTGGTAAAGCTTAACAGAGAAGATCTGTTGCG
CAAACAGCGCACTTTCGACAATGGAAGCATCCCCCACCAGATTCACCTGGGCGAACTGCACGCTATCCTC
AGGCGGCAAGAGGATTTCTACCCCTTTTTGAAAGATAACAGGGAAAAGATTGAGAAAATCCTCACATTTC
GGATACCCTACTATGTAGGCCCCCTCGCCCGGGGAAATTCCAGATTCGCGTGGATGACTCGCAAATCAGA
AGAGACCATCACTCCCTGGAACTTCGAGGAAGTCGTGGATAAGGGGGCCTCTGCCCAGTCCTTCATCGAA
AGGATGACTAACTTTGATAAAAATCTGCCTAACGAAAAGGTGCTTCCTAAACACTCTCTGCTGTACGAGT
ACTTCACAGTTTATAACGAGCTGACCAAGGTCAAATACGTCACAGAAGGGATGAGAAAGCCAGCATTCCT
GTCTGGAGAGCAGAAGAAAGCTATCGTGGACCTCCTCTTCAAGACGAACCGGAAAGTTACCGTGAAACAG
CTCAAAGAAGACTATTTCAAAAAGATTGAATGTTTCGACTCTGTTGAAATCAGCGGAGTGGAGGATCGCT
TCAACGCATCCCTGGGAACGTATCACGATCTCCTGAAAATCATTAAAGACAAGGACTTCCTGGACAATGA
GGAGAACGAGGACATTCTTGAGGACATTGTCCTCACCCTTACGTTGTTTGAAGATAGGGAGATGATTGAA
GAACGCTTGAAAACTTACGCTCATCTCTTCGACGACAAAGTCATGAAACAGCTCAAGAGGCGCCGATATA
CAGGATGGGGGCGGCTGTCAAGAAAACTGATCAATGGCATCCGAGACAAGCAGAGTGGAAAGACAATCCT
GGATTTTCTTAAGTCCGATGGATTTGCCAACCGGAACTTCATGCAGTTGATCCATGATGACTCTCTCACC
TTTAAGGAGGACATCCAGAAAGCACAAGTTTCTGGCCAGGGGGACAGTCTTCACGAGCACATCGCTAATC
TTGCAGGTAGCCCAGCTATCAAAAAGGGAATACTGCAGACCGTTAAGGTCGTGGATGAACTCGTCAAAGT
AATGGGAAGGCATAAGCCCGAGAATATCGTTATCGAGATGGCCCGAGAGAACCAAACTACCCAGAAGGGA
CAGAAGAACAGTAGGGAAAGGATGAAGAGGATTGAAGAGGGTATAAAAGAACTGGGGTCCCAAATCCTTA
AGGAACACCCAGTTGAAAACACCCAGCTTCAGAATGAGAAGCTCTACCTGTACTACCTGCAGAACGGCAG
GGACATGTACGTGGATCAGGAACTGGACATCAATCGGCTCTCCGACTACGACGTGGATCATATCGTGCCC
CAGTCTTTTCTCAAAGATGATTCTATTGATAATAAAGTGTTGACAAGATCCGATAAAAATAGAGGGAAGA
GTGATAACGTCCCCTCAGAAGAAGTTGTCAAGAAAATGAAAAATTATTGGCGGCAGCTGCTGAACGCCAA
ACTGATCACACAACGGAAGTTCGATAATCTGACTAAGGCTGAACGAGGTGGCCTGTCTGAGTTGGATAAA
GCCGGCTTCATCAAAAGGCAGCTTGTTGAGACACGCCAGATCACCAAGCACGTGGCCCAAATTCTCGATT
CACGCATGAACACCAAGTACGATGAAAATGACAAACTGATTCGAGAGGTGAAAGTTATTACTCTGAAGTC
TAAGCTGGTCTCAGATTTCAGAAAGGACTTTCAGTTTTATAAGGTGAGAGAGATCAACAATTACCACCAT
GCGCATGATGCCTACCTGAATGCAGTGGTAGGCACTGCACTTATCAAAAAATATCCCAAGCTTGAATCTG
AATTTGTTTACGGAGACTATAAAGTGTACGATGTTAGGAAAATGATCGCAAAGTCTGAGCAGGAAATAGG
CAAGGCCACCGCTAAGTACTTCTTTTACAGCAATATTATGAATTTTTTCAAGACCGAGATTACACTGGCC
AATGGAGAGATTCGGAAGCGACCACTTATCGAAACAAACGGAGAAACAGGAGAAATCGTGTGGGACAAGG
GTAGGGATTTCGCGACAGTCCGGAAGGTCCTGTCCATGCCGCAGGTGAACATCGTTAAAAAGACCGAAGT
ACAGACCGGAGGCTTCTCCAAGGAAAGTATCCTCCCGAAAAGGAACAGCGACAAGCTGATCGCACGCAAA
AAAGATTGGGACCCCAAGAAATACGGCGGATTCGATTCTCCTACAGTCGCTTACAGTGTACTGGTTGTGG
CCAAAGTGGAGAAAGGGAAGTCTAAAAAACTCAAAAGCGTCAAGGAACTGCTGGGCATCACAATCATGGA
GCGATCAAGCTTCGAAAAAAACCCCATCGACTTTCTCGAAGCGAAAGGATATAAAGAGGTCAAAAAAGAC
CTCATCATTAAGCTTCCCAAGTACTCTCTCTTTGAGCTTGAAAACGGCCGGAAACGAATGCTCGCTAGTG
CGGGCGAGCTGCAGAAAGGTAACGAGCTGGCACTGCCCTCTAAATACGTTAATTTCTTGTATCTGGCCAG
CCACTATGAAAAGCTCAAAGGGTCTCCCGAAGATAATGAGCAGAAGCAGCTGTTCGTGGAACAACACAAA
CACTACCTTGATGAGATCATCGAGCAAATAAGCGAGTTCTCCAAAAGAGTGATCCTCGCCGACGCTAACC
TCGATAAGGTGCTTTCTGCTTACAATAAGCACAGGGATAAGCCCATCAGGGAGCAGGCAGAAAACATTAT
CCACTTGTTTACTCTGACCAACTTGGGCGCGCCTGCAGCCTTCAAGTACTTCGACACCACCATAGACAGA
AAGCGGTACACCTCTACAAAGGAGGTCCTGGACGCCACACTGATTCATCAGTCAATTACGGGGCTCTATG
AAACAAGAATCGACCTCTCTCAGCTCGGTGGAGACGGAACAAGAAAGAGAAGAAAGGTGTGACGGATCCT
CGAATATGAAGATGAAGATGAAATATTTGGTGTGTCAAATAAAAAGCTTGTGTGCTTAAGTTTGTGTTTT
TTTCTTGGCTTGTTGTGTTATGAATTTGTGGCTTTTTCTAATATCAAATGAATGTAAGATCTCATTATAA
TGAATAAACAAATGTTTCTATAATCCATTGTGAATGTTTTGTTGGATCTCTTCTGCAGCATATAACTACT
GTATGTGCTATGGTATGGACTATGGAATATGATTAAAGATAAGGTTTAAACTATCAGTGTTTGACAGGAT
ATATTGGCGGGTAAACCTAAGAGAAAAGAGCGTTTATTAGAATAATCGGATATTTAAAAGGGCGTGAAAA
GGTTTATCCGTTCGTCCATTTGTATGTGCATGCCAACCACAGGAGATCCAAAAGGATCTAGGTGAAGATC
CTTTTTGATAATCTCATGACCAAAATCCCTTAACGTGAGTTTTCGTTCCACTGAGCGTCAGACCCCGTAG
AAAAGATCAAAGGATCTTC
Features (pLannotate 1.2.2; 15 found; start..end, strand, type, name):
      1..589     +  rep_origin     ori: high-copy-number ColE1/pMB1/pBR322/pUC origin of replication
    778..805     -  CDS            TetR (fragment): tetracycline resistance regulatory protein; tetR
    829..1977    -  CDS            trfA: trans-acting replication protein that binds to and activates oriV
   2276..3070    -  CDS            KanR: aminoglycoside phosphotransferase; aphA-3; confers resistance to kanamycin
   3282..3913    -  rep_origin     oriV: incP origin of replication
   3993..4017    +  misc_feature   LB T-DNA repeat: left border repeat from nopaline C58 T-DNA
   4532..5326    -  CDS            NeoR/KanR: aminoglycoside phosphotransferase from Tn5; aph(3')-II (or nptII); confers resistance to neomycin, kanamycin, and G418 (Geneticin®)
   6333..6352    +  CDS            VN155(I152L) (fragment): improved N-terminal fragment of mVenus for use in bimolecular fluorescence complementation (BiFC) (Kodama and Hu, 2010)
   6353..6428    +  misc_RNA       gRNA scaffold: guide RNA scaffold for the Streptococcus pyogenes CRISPR/Cas9 system
   6470..6841    +  CDS            HST (fragment): HSTC_ARATH - Also known as HPT2, VTE2-2. Experimental evidence at protein level: Swiss-Prot protein existence level 1. Involved in the synthesis of plastoquinone-9. Can use both homogentisic acid and 2,5-dihydroxyphenylacetic acid gamma-lactone as prenyl acceptors, and solanesyl diphosphate > farnesyl diphosphate > geranylgeranyl diphosphate >> phytyl diphosphate as prenyl donors. Do not catalyze the decardoxylation of homogentisate uncoupled from prenylation. From Arabidopsis thaliana (Mouse-ear cress).
   6993..7076    +  CDS            HST (fragment): HSTC_ARATH - Also known as HPT2, VTE2-2. Experimental evidence at protein level: Swiss-Prot protein existence level 1. Involved in the synthesis of plastoquinone-9. Can use both homogentisic acid and 2,5-dihydroxyphenylacetic acid gamma-lactone as prenyl acceptors, and solanesyl diphosphate > farnesyl diphosphate > geranylgeranyl diphosphate >> phytyl diphosphate as prenyl donors. Do not catalyze the decardoxylation of homogentisate uncoupled from prenylation. From Arabidopsis thaliana (Mouse-ear cress).
   7342..7416    +  CDS            HST (fragment): HSTC_ARATH - Also known as HPT2, VTE2-2. Experimental evidence at protein level: Swiss-Prot protein existence level 1. Involved in the synthesis of plastoquinone-9. Can use both homogentisic acid and 2,5-dihydroxyphenylacetic acid gamma-lactone as prenyl acceptors, and solanesyl diphosphate > farnesyl diphosphate > geranylgeranyl diphosphate >> phytyl diphosphate as prenyl donors. Do not catalyze the decardoxylation of homogentisate uncoupled from prenylation. From Arabidopsis thaliana (Mouse-ear cress).
   8112..12215   +  CDS            cas9: CAS9_STRP1 - Also known as csn1 From Streptococcus pyogenes serotype M1.
  12255..12503   +  terminator     HSP terminator: efficient transcription terminator from the Arabidopsis thaliana heat shock protein 18.2 gene (Nagaya et al., 2010)
  12522..12546   +  misc_feature   RB T-DNA repeat: right border repeat from nopaline C58 T-DNA
