[The description below was written by a language model from this plasmid's Addgene catalogue record and pLannotate feature annotations shown in this document.]
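Description:
p305N-7 is a 12,759 nt plant binary CRISPR vector built on the p305N backbone, designed to test the Arabidopsis thaliana AtU6.29 RNA polymerase III promoter as a driver of guide RNA expression. Outside the T-DNA, the backbone carries a high-copy ColE1/pUC-type origin for propagation in E. coli, together with the broad-host-range incP oriV and its activating replication protein trfA, an arrangement that normally allows maintenance in Agrobacterium. An aphA-3 kanamycin resistance gene provides bacterial selection. A short TetR fragment is also annotated and appears to be a backbone remnant.

Between the nopaline-type left and right T-DNA border repeats lie three functional units. Near the left border is an nptII (NeoR/KanR) gene, a standard plant selectable marker, although its promoter and terminator are not annotated. Next comes the guide cassette: a 20 nt spacer directly abutting the Streptococcus pyogenes gRNA scaffold. The annotation tool labels this spacer as an mVenus fragment, which fits its stated target, mEGFP. The AtU6.29 promoter named in the catalogue entry is not itself annotated but would sit immediately upstream of the spacer. Downstream is an S. pyogenes Cas9 coding sequence terminated by the Arabidopsis HSP18.2 terminator. The Cas9 promoter is not stated; the region ahead of it gives fragmentary matches to the Arabidopsis HST gene, which probably reflect genomic sequence adjoining whichever plant promoter was used.

The plasmid is used to evaluate AtU6.29-driven guide expression by measuring Cas9 editing of mEGFP in a Nicotiana benthamiana reporter line. According to the associated publication title, it belongs to a wider effort to compile short, nonredundant Pol III promoters for CRISPR applications.
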