Addgene plasmid #246290: p305N-7
Purpose: Evaluation of AtU6.29 promoter (Pol III promoter) for CRISPR-Cas9 editing of mEGFP in a Nicotiana benthamiana reporter line
Depositing lab: Chung-Jui Tsai. Depositing organization: University of Georgia. Publication: A compendium of nonredundant short polymerase III promoters for CRISPR applications. Deguchi M, Sinclair KM, Patel A, Coile M, Ortega MA, Bewg WP, Tsai CJ. Plant Physiol. 2025 Jul 3;198(3):kiaf294. doi: 10.1093/plphys/kiaf294. PubMed 40673482.
Backbone
  Vector backbone: p305N
  Vector type: Plant Expression, CRISPR
Growth in bacteria
  Bacterial resistance: Kanamycin, 50 μg/mL
  Growth temperature: 37°C
  Growth strain: DH5alpha
  Copy number: High Copy
Gene/Insert
  Gene/Insert name: AtU6.29 promoter
  gRNA/shRNA sequence: CATGCCCGAAGGCTACGTCC
  Species: A. thaliana (mustard weed)
  Promoter: AtU6.29 promoter
  Cloning method: Gibson Cloning
Terms and licenses: Academic/Nonprofit Terms; Industry Terms: Not Available to Industry
How to cite: p305N-7 was a gift from Chung-Jui Tsai (Addgene plasmid # 246290 ; http://n2t.net/addgene:246290 ; RRID:Addgene_246290)
