>Addgene plasmid #246290 | p305N-7 | depositor partial sequence | sequence record 487316 | promoter
AAAACATCCCACATCGTTCAGTTGAAAATAGAAGCTCTGTTTATATATTGGTAGAGTCGACTAAGAGATT
